Addgene plasmid #60323: pGL4.23-GW
Purpose: (Empty Backbone) This is a modified version of the pGL4.23 vector from Promega, containing a Gateway cassette upstream of the minimal promoter. This vector can be used for for Gateway cloning of candidate enhancer elements. As negative control, use pGL4.23 without the gateway cassette (available from Promega).
Depositing lab: Jorge Ferrer. Depositing organization: Imperial College London. Publication: Pancreatic islet enhancer clusters enriched in type 2 diabetes risk-associated variants. Pasquali L, Gaulton KJ, Rodriguez-Segui SA, Mularoni L, Miguel-Escalada I, Akerman I, Tena JJ, Moran I, Gomez-Marin C, van de Bunt M, Ponsa-Cobas J, Castro N, Nammo T, Cebola I, Garcia-Hurtado J, Maestro MA, Pattou F, Piemonti L, Berney T, Gloyn AL, Ravassard P, Gomez-Skarmeta JL, Muller F, McCarthy MI, Ferrer J. Nat Genet. 2014 Feb;46(2):136-43. doi: 10.1038/ng.2870. Epub 2014 Jan 12. PubMed 24413736.
Backbone
  Vector backbone: pGL4.23
  Backbone manufacturer: Promega
  Backbone size (bp): 4283
  Vector type: Mammalian Expression, Luciferase
  Tag / fusion protein: Luciferase (C terminal on backbone)
Growth in bacteria
  Bacterial resistance: Chloramphenicol and Ampicillin, 25 & 100 μg/mL
  Growth temperature: 37°C
  Growth strain: ccdB Survival
  Copy number: Unknown
Gene/Insert
  Gene/Insert name: None
  Tag / fusion protein: Luciferase (C terminal on backbone)
Terms and licenses: Academic/Nonprofit Terms; Industry Terms: Not Available to Industry
Depositor comments: Gateway cassette was inserted between SacI and XhoI restriction sites in the MCS.
How to cite: pGL4.23-GW was a gift from Jorge Ferrer (Addgene plasmid # 60323 ; http://n2t.net/addgene:60323 ; RRID:Addgene_60323)
