[The description below was written by a language model from this plasmid's Addgene catalogue record and pLannotate feature annotations shown in this document.]
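Description:
pGL4.23-GW is an empty Gateway destination version of Promega's pGL4.23 firefly luciferase reporter, built for testing candidate enhancer elements in mammalian cells. The sequenced plasmid is about 6.0 kb. It replicates in E. coli from a high-copy ColE1/pUC-type origin and carries an ampicillin resistance gene (β-lactamase) on the backbone. The Gateway cassette contributes a second marker, chloramphenicol acetyltransferase, which is why the record lists both antibiotics.

The Gateway cassette was inserted between the SacI and XhoI sites of the multiple cloning site. It consists of attR1 and attR2 recombination sites flanking the chloramphenicol resistance gene and the ccdB toxin gene, along with a ccdA fragment. Because ccdB poisons gyrase in ordinary strains, the unrecombined vector has to be propagated in a ccdB-tolerant host. An LR recombination with an entry clone swaps the cassette for the fragment of interest, and ccdB then acts as counter-selection against non-recombined plasmid.

Immediately downstream of attR2 lies a minimal TATA-box promoter (minP) with low basal activity. It drives the synthetic luc2 firefly luciferase coding sequence, which is followed by an SV40 polyadenylation signal. Upstream of attR1, a synthetic poly(A) signal and an RNA polymerase II transcriptional pause site limit read-through from the backbone into the reporter unit. A cloned sequence with enhancer activity should therefore raise luciferase output above the minimal-promoter baseline in transfected cells. The depositor recommends the parental pGL4.23, which lacks the Gateway cassette, as the negative control. The associated publication concerns pancreatic islet enhancer clusters.
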