Features (pLannotate 1.2.2; 17 found; start..end, strand, type, name):
     91..121     +  promoter       lac UV5 promoter: E. coli lac promoter with an "up" mutation
    145..174     +  promoter       cat promoter (fragment): promoter of the E. coli cat gene encoding chloramphenicol acetyltransferase
    175..834     +  CDS            CmR: chloramphenicol acetyltransferase; cat; confers resistance to chloramphenicol
   1013..1171    +  CDS            ccdA (fragment): CCDA_ECO57 - Also known as H, letA. Experimental evidence at protein level: Swiss-Prot protein existence level 1. Antitoxin component of a type II toxin-antitoxin (TA) system which inhibits the post-segregational killing (PSK) of plasmid-free cells, also referred to as a plasmid addiction system. Binds to and blocks the activity of CcdB; will also remove bound CcdB protein from the CcdB-GyrA complex by forming a CcdA-CcdB complex, a process termed rejuvenation. Functions as a transcriptional corepressor for the ccdAB operon, repression also requires CcdB (By similarity). From Escherichia coli
   1176..1478    +  CDS            ccdB: CCDB_ECOLI - Also known as G, letB, letD. Experimental evidence at protein level: Swiss-Prot protein existence level 1. Toxic component of a type II toxin-antitoxin (TA) system, functioning in plasmid maintainence. Responsible for the post- segregational killing (PSK) of plasmid-free cells, also referred to as a plasmid addiction system. Half-life of over 2 hours. Cell killing by CcdB is accompanied by filamentation, defects in chromosome and plasmid segregation, defects in cell division, formation of anucleate cells, decreased DNA synthesis and plasmid loss. Interferes with the activity of DN
   1522..1646    -  protein_bind   attR2: mutant version of attR; recombination site for the Gateway® LR reaction LR Clonase™
   1720..1751    +  promoter       minP: minimal TATA-box promoter with low basal activity
   1784..3436    +  CDS            luciferase: firefly luciferase synthetic luc2 version of the luciferase gene
   3480..3601    -  polyA_signal   SV40 poly(A) signal: SV40 polyadenylation signal
   3624..3692    -  CDS            large T antigen (fragment): large T antigen from SV40 (simian virus 40)
   3708..3840    +  CDS            TcR (fragment): tetracycline efflux protein; tet; confers resistance to tetracycline
   4020..4608    -  rep_origin     ori: high-copy-number ColE1/pMB1/pBR322/pUC origin of replication
   4808..5668    -  CDS            AmpR: β-lactamase confers resistance to ampicillin, carbenicillin, and related antibiotics
   5669..5710    -  promoter       AmpR promoter (fragment): bla
   5773..5821    +  polyA_signal   poly(A) signal: synthetic polyadenylation signal
   5835..5926    +  misc_feature   pause site: RNA polymerase II transcriptional pause signal from the human α2 globin gene
   5977..66      +  protein_bind   attR1 (across the origin): mutant version of attR; recombination site for the Gateway® LR reaction LR Clonase™
>Addgene plasmid #60323 | pGL4.23-GW | addgene full sequence | sequence record 316810 | Addgene NGS Result
AAATTAGATTTTGCATAAAAAACAGACTACATAATACTGTAAAACACAACATATCCAGTCACTATGGCGG
CCGCATTAGGCACCCCAGGCTTTACACTTTATGCTTCCGGCTCGTATAATGTGTGGATTTTGAGTTAGGA
TCCGTCGAGATTTTCAGGAGCTAAGGAAGCTAAAATGGAGAAAAAAATCACTGGATATACCACCGTTGAT
ATATCCCAATGGCATCGTAAAGAACATTTTGAGGCATTTCAGTCAGTTGCTCAATGTACCTATAACCAGA
CCGTTCAGCTGGATATTACGGCCTTTTTAAAGACCGTAAAGAAAAATAAGCACAAGTTTTATCCGGCCTT
TATTCACATTCTTGCCCGCCTGATGAATGCTCATCCGGAATTCCGTATGGCAATGAAAGACGGTGAGCTG
GTGATATGGGATAGTGTTCACCCTTGTTACACCGTTTTCCATGAGCAAACTGAAACGTTTTCATCGCTCT
GGAGTGAATACCACGACGATTTCCGGCAGTTTCTACACATATATTCGCAAGATGTGGCGTGTTACGGTGA
AAACCTGGCCTATTTCCCTAAAGGGTTTATTGAGAATATGTTTTTCGTCTCAGCCAATCCCTGGGTGAGT
TTCACCAGTTTTGATTTAAACGTGGCCAATATGGACAACTTCTTCGCCCCCGTTTTCACCATGGGCAAAT
ATTATACGCAAGGCGACAAGGTGCTGATGCCGCTGGCGATTCAGGTTCATCATGCCGTTTGTGATGGCTT
CCATGTCGGCAGAATGCTTAATGAATTACAACAGTACTGCGATGAGTGGCAGGGCGGGGCGTAAACGCGT
GGATCCGGCTTACTAAAAGCCAGATAACAGTATGCGTATTTGCGCGCTGATTTTTGCGGTATAAGAATAT
ATACTGATATGTATACCCGAAGTATGTCAAAAAGAGGTATGCTATGAAGCAGCGTATTACAGTGACAGTT
GACAGCGACAGCTATCAGTTGCTCAAGGCATATATGATGTCAATATCTCCGGTCTGGTAAGCACAACCAT
GCAGAATGAAGCCCGTCGTCTGCGTGCCGAACGCTGGAAAGCGGAAAATCAGGAAGGGATGGCTGAGGTC
GCCCGGTTTATTGAAATGAACGGCTCTTTTGCTGACGAGAACAGGGGCTGGTGAAATGCAGTTTAAGGTT
TACACCTATAAAAGAGAGAGCCGTTATCGTCTGTTTGTGGATGTACAGAGTGATATTATTGACACGCCCG
GGCGACGGATGGTGATCCCCCTGGCCAGTGCACGTCTGCTGTCAGATAAAGTCTCCCGTGAACTTTACCC
GGTGGTGCATATCGGGGATGAAAGCTGGCGCATGATGACCACCGATATGGCCAGTGTGCCGGTCTCCGTT
ATCGGGGAAGAAGTGGCTGATCTCAGCCACCGCGAAAATGACATCAAAAACGCCATTAACCTGATGTTCT
GGGGAATATAAATGTCAGGCTCCCTTATACACAGCCAGTCTGCAGGTCGACCATAGTGACTGGATATGTT
GTGTTTTACAGTATTATGTAGTCTGTTTTTTATGCAAAATCTAATTTAATATATTGATATTTATATCATT
TTACGTTTCTCGTTCAGCTTTCTTGTACAAAGTGGTGATAAACCCGCTGATCAGCCTCGACTGTGCTCGA
GGATATCAAGATCTGGCCTCGGCGGCCAAGCTTAGACACTAGAGGGTATATAATGGAAGCTCGACTTCCA
GCTTGGCAATCCGGTACTGTTGGTAAAGCCACCATGGAAGATGCCAAAAACATTAAGAAGGGCCCAGCGC
CATTCTACCCACTCGAAGACGGGACCGCCGGCGAGCAGCTGCACAAAGCCATGAAGCGCTACGCCCTGGT
GCCCGGCACCATCGCCTTTACCGACGCACATATCGAGGTGGACATTACCTACGCCGAGTACTTCGAGATG
AGCGTTCGGCTGGCAGAAGCTATGAAGCGCTATGGGCTGAATACAAACCATCGGATCGTGGTGTGCAGCG
AGAATAGCTTGCAGTTCTTCATGCCCGTGTTGGGTGCCCTGTTCATCGGTGTGGCTGTGGCCCCAGCTAA
CGACATCTACAACGAGCGCGAGCTGCTGAACAGCATGGGCATCAGCCAGCCCACCGTCGTATTCGTGAGC
AAGAAAGGGCTGCAAAAGATCCTCAACGTGCAAAAGAAGCTACCGATCATACAAAAGATCATCATCATGG
ATAGCAAGACCGACTACCAGGGCTTCCAAAGCATGTACACCTTCGTGACTTCCCATTTGCCACCCGGCTT
CAACGAGTACGACTTCGTGCCCGAGAGCTTCGACCGGGACAAAACCATCGCCCTGATCATGAACAGTAGT
GGCAGTACCGGATTGCCCAAGGGCGTAGCCCTACCGCACCGCACCGCTTGTGTCCGATTCAGTCATGCCC
GCGACCCCATCTTCGGCAACCAGATCATCCCCGACACCGCTATCCTCAGCGTGGTGCCATTTCACCACGG
CTTCGGCATGTTCACCACGCTGGGCTACTTGATCTGCGGCTTTCGGGTCGTGCTCATGTACCGCTTCGAG
GAGGAGCTATTCTTGCGCAGCTTGCAAGACTATAAGATTCAATCTGCCCTGCTGGTGCCCACACTATTTA
GCTTCTTCGCTAAGAGCACTCTCATCGACAAGTACGACCTAAGCAACTTGCACGAGATCGCCAGCGGCGG
GGCGCCGCTCAGCAAGGAGGTAGGTGAGGCCGTGGCCAAACGCTTCCACCTACCAGGCATCCGCCAGGGC
TACGGCCTGACAGAAACAACCAGCGCCATTCTGATCACCCCCGAAGGGGACGACAAGCCTGGCGCAGTAG
GCAAGGTGGTGCCCTTCTTCGAGGCTAAGGTGGTGGACTTGGACACCGGTAAGACACTGGGTGTGAACCA
GCGCGGCGAGCTGTGCGTCCGTGGCCCCATGATCATGAGCGGCTACGTTAACAACCCCGAGGCTACAAAC
GCTCTCATCGACAAGGACGGCTGGCTGCACAGCGGCGACATCGCCTACTGGGACGAGGACGAGCACTTCT
TCATCGTGGACCGGCTGAAGAGCCTGATCAAATACAAGGGCTACCAGGTAGCCCCAGCCGAACTGGAGAG
CATCCTGCTGCAACACCCCAACATCTTCGACGCCGGGGTCGCCGGCCTGCCCGACGACGATGCCGGCGAG
CTGCCCGCCGCAGTCGTCGTGCTGGAACACGGTAAAACCATGACCGAGAAGGAGATCGTGGACTATGTGG
CCAGCCAGGTTACAACCGCCAAGAAGCTGCGCGGTGGTGTTGTGTTCGTGGACGAGGTGCCTAAAGGACT
GACCGGCAAGTTGGACGCCCGCAAGATCCGCGAGATTCTCATTAAGGCCAAGAAGGGCGGCAAGATCGCC
GTGTAATAATTCTAGAGTCGGGGCGGCCGGCCGCTTCGAGCAGACATGATAAGATACATTGATGAGTTTG
GACAAACCACAACTAGAATGCAGTGAAAAAAATGCTTTATTTGTGAAATTTGTGATGCTATTGCTTTATT
TGTAACCATTATAAGCTGCAATAAACAAGTTAACAACAACAATTGCATTCATTTTATGTTTCAGGTTCAG
GGGGAGGTGTGGGAGGTTTTTTAAAGCAAGTAAAACCTCTACAAATGTGGTAAAATCGATAAGGATCCGT
CGACCGATGCCCTTGAGAGCCTTCAACCCAGTCAGCTCCTTCCGGTGGGCGCGGGGCATGACTATCGTCG
CCGCACTTATGACTGTCTTCTTTATCATGCAACTCGTAGGACAGGTGCCGGCAGCGCTCTTCCGCTTCCT
CGCTCACTGACTCGCTGCGCTCGGTCGTTCGGCTGCGGCGAGCGGTATCAGCTCACTCAAAGGCGGTAAT
ACGGTTATCCACAGAATCAGGGGATAACGCAGGAAAGAACATGTGAGCAAAAGGCCAGCAAAAGGCCAGG
AACCGTAAAAAGGCCGCGTTGCTGGCGTTTTTCCATAGGCTCCGCCCCCCTGACGAGCATCACAAAAATC
GACGCTCAAGTCAGAGGTGGCGAAACCCGACAGGACTATAAAGATACCAGGCGTTTCCCCCTGGAAGCTC
CCTCGTGCGCTCTCCTGTTCCGACCCTGCCGCTTACCGGATACCTGTCCGCCTTTCTCCCTTCGGGAAGC
GTGGCGCTTTCTCATAGCTCACGCTGTAGGTATCTCAGTTCGGTGTAGGTCGTTCGCTCCAAGCTGGGCT
GTGTGCACGAACCCCCCGTTCAGCCCGACCGCTGCGCCTTATCCGGTAACTATCGTCTTGAGTCCAACCC
GGTAAGACACGACTTATCGCCACTGGCAGCAGCCACTGGTAACAGGATTAGCAGAGCGAGGTATGTAGGC
GGTGCTACAGAGTTCTTGAAGTGGTGGCCTAACTACGGCTACACTAGAAGAACAGTATTTGGTATCTGCG
CTCTGCTGAAGCCAGTTACCTTCGGAAAAAGAGTTGGTAGCTCTTGATCCGGCAAACAAACCACCGCTGG
TAGCGGTGGTTTTTTTGTTTGCAAGCAGCAGATTACGCGCAGAAAAAAAGGATCTCAAGAAGATCCTTTG
ATCTTTTCTACGGGGTCTGACGCTCAGTGGAACGAAAACTCACGTTAAGGGATTTTGGTCATGAGATTAT
CAAAAAGGATCTTCACCTAGATCCTTTTAAATTAAAAATGAAGTTTTAAATCAATCTAAAGTATATATGA
GTAAACTTGGTCTGACAGCGGCCGCAAATGCTAAACCACTGCAGTGGTTACCAGTGCTTGATCAGTGAGG
CACCGATCTCAGCGATCTGCCTATTTCGTTCGTCCATAGTGGCCTGACTCCCCGTCGTGTAGATCACTAC
GATTCGTGAGGGCTTACCATCAGGCCCCAGCGCAGCAATGATGCCGCGAGAGCCGCGTTCACCGGCCCCC
GATTTGTCAGCAATGAACCAGCCAGCAGGGAGGGCCGAGCGAAGAAGTGGTCCTGCTACTTTGTCCGCCT
CCATCCAGTCTATGAGCTGCTGTCGTGATGCTAGAGTAAGAAGTTCGCCAGTGAGTAGTTTCCGAAGAGT
TGTGGCCATTGCTACTGGCATCGTGGTATCACGCTCGTCGTTCGGTATGGCTTCGTTCAACTCTGGTTCC
CAGCGGTCAAGCCGGGTCACATGATCACCCATATTATGAAGAAATGCAGTCAGCTCCTTAGGGCCTCCGA
TCGTTGTCAGAAGTAAGTTGGCCGCGGTGTTGTCGCTCATGGTAATGGCAGCACTACACAATTCTCTTAC
CGTCATGCCATCCGTAAGATGCTTTTCCGTGACCGGCGAGTACTCAACCAAGTCGTTTTGTGAGTAGTGT
ATACGGCGACCAAGCTGCTCTTGCCCGGCGTCTATACGGGACAACACCGCGCCACATAGCAGTACTTTGA
AAGTGCTCATCATCGGGAATCGTTCTTCGGGGCGGAAAGACTCAAGGATCTTGCCGCTATTGAGATCCAG
TTCGATATAGCCCACTCTTGCACCCAGTTGATCTTCAGCATCTTTTACTTTCACCAGCGTTTCGGGGTGT
GCAAAAACAGGCAAGCAAAATGCCGCAAAGAAGGGAATGAGTGCGACACGAAAATGTTGGATGCTCATAC
TCGTCCTTTTTCAATATTATTGAAGCATTTATCAGGGTTACTAGTACGTCTCTCAAGGATAAGTAAGTAA
TATTAAGGTACGGGAGGTATTGGACAGGCCGCAATAAAATATCTTTATTTTCATTACATCTGTGTGTTGG
TTTTTTGTGTGAATCGATAGTACTAACATACGCTCTCCATCAAAACAAAACGAAACAAAACAAACTAGCA
AAATAGGCTGTCCCCAGTGCAAGTGCAGGTGCCAGAACATTTCTCTGGCCTAACTGGCCGGTACCTGAGC
TCCCGTCGACGAATTCTGCAGATATCACAAGTTTGTACAAAAAAGCTGAACGAGAAACGTAAAATGATAT
AAATATCAATATATT
