>Addgene plasmid #60323 | pGL4.23-GW | addgene partial sequence | sequence record 106394 | ccdB-Fwd 5'-GCATGATGACCACCGATATG-3'
ATCTCAGCCACCGCGAAAATGACATCAAAAACGCCATTAACCTGATGTTCTGGGGAATATAAATGTCAGG
CTCCCTTATACACAGCCAGTCTGCAGGTCGACCATAGTGACTGGATATGTTGTGTTTTACAGTATTATGT
AGTCTGTTTTTTATGCAAAATCTAATTTAATATATTGATATTTATATCATTTTACGTTTCTCGTTCAGCT
TTCTTGTACAAAGTGGTGATAAACCCGCTGATCAGCCTCGACTGTGCTCGAGGATATCAAGATCTGGCCT
CGGCGGCCAAGCTTAGACACTAGAGGGTATATAATGGAAGCTCGACTTCCAGCTTGGCAATCCGGTACTG
TTGGTAAAGCCACCATGGAAGATGCCAAAAACATTAAGAAGGGCCCAGCGCCATTCTACCCACTCGAAGA
CGGGACCGCCGGCGAGCAGCTGCACAAAGCCATGAAGCGCTACGCCCTGGTGCCCGGCACCATCGCCTTT
ACCGACGCACATATCGAGGTGGACATTACCTACGCCGAGTACTTCGAGATGAGCGTTCGGCTGGCAGAAG
CTATGAAGCGCTATGGGCTGAATACAAACCATCGGATCGTGGTGTGCAGCGAGAATAGCTTGCAGTTCTT
CATGCCCGTGTTGGGTGCCCTGTTCATCGGTGTGGCTGTGGCCCCAGCTAACGACATCTACAACGAGCGC
GAGCTGCTGAACAGCATGGGCATCAGCCAGCCCACCGTCGTATTCGTGAGCAAGAAAGGGCTGCAAAAGA
TCCTCAACGTGCAAAAGAAGCTACCGATCATACAAAAGATCATCATCATGGATAGCAAGACCGACTACCA
GGGCTTCCAAAGCATGTACACCTTCGTGACTTCCCAT
