>Addgene plasmid #60323 | pGL4.23-GW | addgene partial sequence | sequence record 106395 | EBV-rev 5'-GTGGTTTGTCCAAACTCATC-3'
CTCTAGAATTATTACACGGCGATCTTGCCGCCCTTCTTGGCCTTAATGAGAATCTCGCGGATCTTGCGGG
CGTCCAACTTGCCGGTCAGTCCTTTAGGCACCTCGTCCACGAACACAACACCACCGCGCAGCTTCTTGGC
GGTTGTAACCTGGCTGGCCACATAGTCCACGATCTCCTTCTCGGTCATGGTTTTACCGTGTTCCAGCACG
ACGACTGCGGCGGGCAGCTCGCCGGCATCGTCGTCGGGCAGGCCGGCGACCCCGGCGTCGAAGATGTTGG
GGTGTTGCAGCAGGATGCTCTCCAGTTCGGCTGGGGCTACCTGGTAGCCCTTGTATTTGATCAGGCTCTT
CAGCCGGTCCACGATGAAGAAGTGCTCGTCCTCGTCCCAGTAGGCGATGTCGCCGCTGTGCAGCCAGCCG
TCCTTGTCGATGAGAGCGTTTGTAGCCTCGGGGTTGTTAACGTAGCCGCTCATGATCATGGGGCCACGGA
CGCACAGCTCGCCGCGCTGGTTCACACCCAGTGTCTTACCGGTGTCCAAGTCCACCACCTTAGCCTCGAA
GAAGGGCACCACCTTGCCTACTGCGCCAGGCTTGTCGTCCCCTTCGGGGGTGATCAGAATGGCGCTGGTT
GTTTCTGTCAGGCCGTAGCCCTGGCGGATGCCTGGTAGGTGGAAGCGTTTGGCCACGGCCTCACCTACCT
CCTTGCTGAGCGGCGCCCCGCCGCTGGCGATCTCGTGCAAGTTGCTTAGGTCGTACTTGTCGATGAGAGT
GCTCTTAGC
