>Addgene plasmid #60323 | pGL4.23-GW | addgene partial sequence | sequence record 106396 | RVprimer3 5'-CTAGCAAAATAGGCTGTCCC-3'
CTGGCCGGTACCTGAGCTCCCGTCGACGAATTCTGCAGATATCACAAGTTTGTACAAAAAAGCTGAACGA
GAAACGTAAAATGATATAAATATCAATATATTAAATTAGATTTTGCATAAAAAACAGACTACATAATACT
GTAAAACACAACATATCCAGTCACTATGGCGGCCGCATTAGGCACCCCAGGCTTTACACTTTATGCTTCC
GGCTCGTATAATGTGTGGATTTTGAGTTAGGATCCGTCGAGATTTTCAGGAGCTAAGGAAGCTAAAATGG
AGAAAAAAATCACTGGATATACCACCGTTGATATATCCCAATGGCATCGTAAAGAACATTTTGAGGCATT
TCAGTCAGTTGCTCAATGTACCTATAACCAGACCGTTCAGCTGGATATTACGGCCTTTTTAAAGACCGTA
AAGAAAAATAAGCACAAGTTTTATCCGGCCTTTATTCACATTCTTGCCCGCCTGATGAATGCTCATCCGG
AATTCCGTATGGCAATGAAAGACGGTGAGCTGGTGATATGGGATAGTGTTCACCCTTGTTACACCGTTTT
CCATGAGCAAACTGAAACGTTTTCATCGCTCTGGAGTGAATACCACGACGATTTCCGGCAGTTTCTACAC
ATATATTCGCAAGATGTGGCGTGTTACGGTGAAAACCTGGCCTATTTCCCTAAAGGGTTTATTGAGAATA
TGTTTTTCGTCTCAGCCAATCCCTGGGTGAGTTTCACCAGTTTTGATTTAAACGTGGCCAATATGGACAA
CTTCTTCGCCCCCGTTTTCACCATGGGCAAATATTATACGCAAGGCGACAAGGTGCTGATGCCGCTGGCG
ATTCAGGTTCATCATGCCGTTTGTGATGGCTTCCATGT
